Addgene plasmid #128765: pGK-Ptrf-mKate2
Purpose: Fluorescent mKate reporter for Ptrf
Depositing lab: Deepak Srivastava. Depositing organization: J. David Gladstone Institutes. Publication: Context-Specific Transcription Factor Functions Regulate Epigenomic and Transcriptional Dynamics during Cardiac Reprogramming. Stone NR, Gifford CA, Thomas R, Pratt KJB, Samse-Knapp K, Mohamed TMA, Radzinsky EM, Schricker A, Ye L, Yu P, van Bemmel JG, Ivey KN, Pollard KS, Srivastava D. Cell Stem Cell. 2019 Jul 3;25(1):87-102.e9. doi: 10.1016/j.stem.2019.06.012. PubMed 31271750.
Backbone
  Vector backbone: pGK:HygroR-CMV:mKate2-B_UTR Addgene #68480
  Backbone manufacturer: Addgene
  Backbone size w/o insert (bp): 8164
  Total vector size (bp): 8913
  Modifications to backbone: Ptrf regulatory sequence (chr11:100,830,367-100,831,115) was inserted into pGK:HygroR-CMV:mKate2-B_UTR (a gift from Tyler Jacks; Addgene #68480), in place of CMV, after excision with AfeI and AvrII (NEB).
  Vector type: Mammalian Expression
  Selectable markers: Hygromycin
Growth in bacteria
  Bacterial resistance: Ampicillin, 100 μg/mL
  Growth temperature: 37°C
  Growth strain: NEB Stable
  Copy number: Unknown
Gene/Insert
  Gene/Insert name: Ptrf promoter (alt names: Cavin1; Cavin; Cav-p60; AW546441; 2310075E07Rik; ENSMUSG00000004044)
  Species: M. musculus (mouse)
  Insert size (bp): 749
  Entrez Gene: Cavin1 (a.k.a. 2310075E07Rik, Cav-p60, Cavin, Ptrf)
  Promoter: Ptrf
  Cloning method: Gibson Cloning
  Sequencing primers: 5′ CCGTGAACAACCACCACTT; 3′ CCACTATCGGCGAGTACTTCTA
Terms and licenses: Academic/Nonprofit Terms; Industry Terms: Not Available to Industry
Depositor comments: Please visit https://www.biorxiv.org/content/10.1101/642900v1 for bioRxiv preprint.
How to cite: pGK-Ptrf-mKate2 was a gift from Deepak Srivastava (Addgene plasmid # 128765 ; http://n2t.net/addgene:128765 ; RRID:Addgene_128765)
