[The description below was written by a language model from this plasmid's Addgene catalogue record and pLannotate feature annotations shown in this document.]
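Description:
pGK-Ptrf-mKate2 is a mammalian expression reporter plasmid in which a mouse Ptrf (Cavin1) regulatory sequence drives the far-red fluorescent protein mKate2. The catalogue lists the vector type simply as mammalian expression, but the feature table shows a lentiviral transfer-vector architecture. An upstream CMV enhancer/promoter is fused to a truncated HIV-1 5' LTR, followed by the Ψ packaging signal with a gag fragment, the Rev response element, and the cPPT/CTS. After the payload come a WPRE, a nef-derived fragment and a second truncated LTR. These elements would allow the cassette to be transcribed as a packageable genomic RNA and integrated into target cells, although the record does not explicitly describe viral use. In bacteria the plasmid is maintained through a high-copy ColE1/pUC-type origin and ampicillin resistance (AmpR with its bla promoter). A fragment of the pBR322 bom region is also present.

The payload consists of two units in the same orientation. A mouse PGK promoter drives the hygromycin resistance gene (HygR), giving constitutive selection of cells carrying the construct. Downstream, a 749 bp mouse Ptrf regulatory fragment was inserted by Gibson cloning in place of the internal CMV promoter of the parental pGK:HygroR-CMV:mKate2-B_UTR backbone. It is not annotated in the feature table, but presumably occupies the unannotated gap between HygR and mKate2. The mammalian codon-optimised mKate2 coding sequence follows, and the WPRE enhances transcript expression. Red fluorescence therefore reads out the activity of the Ptrf element independently of selection. The associated work concerns transcription factor function and epigenomic dynamics during cardiac reprogramming, and the stated purpose is a fluorescent reporter for Ptrf.
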