Features (pLannotate 1.2.2; 19 found; start..end, strand, type, name):
     30..82      -  misc_feature   bom (fragment): basis of mobility region from pBR322
    237..616     +  enhancer       CMV enhancer: human cytomegalovirus immediate early enhancer
    617..816     +  promoter       CMV promoter: human cytomegalovirus (CMV) immediate early promoter
    834..1014    +  LTR            5' LTR (truncated): truncated 5' long terminal repeat (LTR) from HIV-1
   1061..1186    +  misc_feature   HIV-1 Ψ: packaging signal of human immunodeficiency virus type 1
   1170..1508    +  CDS            HIV-1 gag (fragment): gag protein from human immunodeficiency virus 1; gag
   1683..1916    +  misc_feature   RRE: The Rev response element (RRE) of HIV-1 allows for Rev-dependent mRNA export from the nucleus to the cytoplasm.
   2293..2393    +  CDS            Rev (fragment): human immunodeficiency virus 1 (HIV-1) Rev protein; rev; enhances nuclear export of unspliced and incompletely spliced viral mRNAs
   2443..2560    +  misc_feature   cPPT/CTS: central polypurine tract and central termination sequence of HIV-1
   2661..3153    +  promoter       PGK promoter: mouse phosphoglycerate kinase 1 promoter
   3185..4210    +  CDS            HygR: aminoglycoside phosphotransferase from E. coli; aph(4)-Ia; confers resistance to hygromycin
   4999..5697    +  CDS            mKate2: monomeric far-red fluorescent protein (Shcherbo et al., 2009) mammalian codon-optimized
   5800..6388    +  misc_feature   WPRE: woodchuck hepatitis virus posttranscriptional regulatory element
   6389..6408    +  misc_feature   MCS (fragment): pBluescript multiple cloning site
   6410..6910    +  CDS            nef (fragment): NEF_HV1LA - Experimental evidence at protein level: Swiss-Prot protein existence level 1. Extracellular Nef protein targets CD4(+) T-lymphocytes for apoptosis by interacting with CXCR4 surface receptors. From Human immunodeficiency virus type 1 group M subtype B (isolate Lai) (HIV-1).
   6917..7097    +  LTR            5' LTR (truncated): truncated 5' long terminal repeat (LTR) from HIV-1
   7159..7747    -  rep_origin     ori: high-copy-number ColE1/pMB1/pBR322/pUC origin of replication
   7918..8778    -  CDS            AmpR: β-lactamase; bla; confers resistance to ampicillin, carbenicillin, and related antibiotics
   8779..8883    -  promoter       AmpR promoter: bla
>Addgene plasmid #128765 | pGK-Ptrf-mKate2 | addgene full sequence | sequence record 251956 | Addgene NGS Result
TCGACGGATCGGGAGATCTCCCGATCCCCTATGGTGCACTCTCAGTACAATCTGCTCTGATGCCGCATAG
TTAAGCCAGTATCTGCTCCCTGCTTGTGTGTTGGAGGTCGCTGAGTAGTGCGCGAGCAAAATTTAAGCTA
CAACAAGGCAAGGCTTGACCGACAATTGCATGAAGAATCTGCTTAGGGTTAGGCGTTTTGCGCTGCTTCG
CGATGTACGGGCCAGATATACGCGTTGACATTGATTATTGACTAGTTATTAATAGTAATCAATTACGGGG
TCATTAGTTCATAGCCCATATATGGAGTTCCGCGTTACATAACTTACGGTAAATGGCCCGCCTGGCTGAC
CGCCCAACGACCCCCGCCCATTGACGTCAATAATGACGTATGTTCCCATAGTAACGCCAATAGGGACTTT
CCATTGACGTCAATGGGTGGAGTATTTACGGTAAACTGCCCACTTGGCAGTACATCAAGTGTATCATATG
CCAAGTACGCCCCCTATTGACGTCAATGACGGTAAATGGCCCGCCTGGCATTATGCCCAGTACATGACCT
TATGGGACTTTCCTACTTGGCAGTACATCTACGTATTAGTCATCGCTATTACCATGGTGATGCGGTTTTG
GCAGTACATCAATGGGCGTGGATAGCGGTTTGACTCACGGGGATTTCCAAGTCTCCACCCCATTGACGTC
AATGGGAGTTTGTTTTGGCACCAAAATCAACGGGACTTTCCAAAATGTCGTAACAACTCCGCCCCATTGA
CGCAAATGGGCGGTAGGCGTGTACGGTGGGAGGTCTATATAAGCAGCGCGTTTTGCCTGTACTGGGTCTC
TCTGGTTAGACCAGATCTGAGCCTGGGAGCTCTCTGGCTAACTAGGGAACCCACTGCTTAAGCCTCAATA
AAGCTTGCCTTGAGTGCTTCAAGTAGTGTGTGCCCGTCTGTTGTGTGACTCTGGTAACTAGAGATCCCTC
AGACCCTTTTAGTCAGTGTGGAAAATCTCTAGCAGTGGCGCCCGAACAGGGACTTGAAAGCGAAAGGGAA
ACCAGAGGAGCTCTCTCGACGCAGGACTCGGCTTGCTGAAGCGCGCACGGCAAGAGGCGAGGGGCGGCGA
CTGGTGAGTACGCCAAAAATTTTGACTAGCGGAGGCTAGAAGGAGAGAGATGGGTGCGAGAGCGTCAGTA
TTAAGCGGGGGAGAATTAGATCGCGATGGGAAAAAATTCGGTTAAGGCCAGGGGGAAAGAAAAAATATAA
ATTAAAACATATAGTATGGGCAAGCAGGGAGCTAGAACGATTCGCAGTTAATCCTGGCCTGTTAGAAACA
TCAGAAGGCTGTAGACAAATACTGGGACAGCTACAACCATCCCTTCAGACAGGATCAGAAGAACTTAGAT
CATTATATAATACAGTAGCAACCCTCTATTGTGTGCATCAAAGGATAGAGATAAAAGACACCAAGGAAGC
TTTAGACAAGATAGAGGAAGAGCAAAACAAAAGTAAGACCACCGCACAGCAAGCGGCCGGCCGCTGATCT
TCAGACCTGGAGGAGGAGATATGAGGGACAATTGGAGAAGTGAATTATATAAATATAAAGTAGTAAAAAT
TGAACCATTAGGAGTAGCACCCACCAAGGCAAAGAGAAGAGTGGTGCAGAGAGAAAAAAGAGCAGTGGGA
ATAGGAGCTTTGTTCCTTGGGTTCTTGGGAGCAGCAGGAAGCACTATGGGCGCAGCGTCAATGACGCTGA
CGGTACAGGCCAGACAATTATTGTCTGGTATAGTGCAGCAGCAGAACAATTTGCTGAGGGCTATTGAGGC
GCAACAGCATCTGTTGCAACTCACAGTCTGGGGCATCAAGCAGCTCCAGGCAAGAATCCTGGCTGTGGAA
AGATACCTAAAGGATCAACAGCTCCTGGGGATTTGGGGTTGCTCTGGAAAACTCATTTGCACCACTGCTG
TGCCTTGGAATGCTAGTTGGAGTAATAAATCTCTGGAACAGATTTGGAATCACACGACCTGGATGGAGTG
GGACAGAGAAATTAACAATTACACAAGCTTAATACACTCCTTAATTGAAGAATCGCAAAACCAGCAAGAA
AAGAATGAACAAGAATTATTGGAATTAGATAAATGGGCAAGTTTGTGGAATTGGTTTAACATAACAAATT
GGCTGTGGTATATAAAATTATTCATAATGATAGTAGGAGGCTTGGTAGGTTTAAGAATAGTTTTTGCTGT
ACTTTCTATAGTGAATAGAGTTAGGCAGGGATATTCACCATTATCGTTTCAGACCCACCTCCCAACCCCG
AGGGGACCCGACAGGCCCGAAGGAATAGAAGAAGAAGGTGGAGAGAGAGACAGAGACAGATCCATTCGAT
TAGTGAACGGATCGGCACTGCGTGCGCCAATTCTGCAGACAAATGGCAGTATTCATCCACAATTTTAAAA
GAAAAGGGGGGATTGGGGGGTACAGTGCAGGGGAAAGAATAGTAGACATAATAGCAACAGACATACAAAC
TAAAGAATTACAAAAACAAATTACAAAAATTCAAAATTTTCGGGTTTATTACAGGGACAGCAGAGATCCA
GTTTGGTTAGTACCGGGCCCGGGTCGACTAGTGATCAGTGTGAGGGAGTGTAAAGCTGGTTTATTCTACC
GGGTAGGGGAGGCGCTTTTCCCAAGGCAGTCTGGAGCATGCGCTTTAGCAGCCCCGCTGGGCACTTGGCG
CTACACAAGTGGCCTCTGGCCTCGCACACATTCCACATCCACCGGTAGGCGCCAACCGGCTCCGTTCTTT
GGTGGCCCCTTCGCGCCACCTTCTACTCCTCCCCTAGTCAGGAAGTTCCCCCCCGCCCCGCAGCTCGCGT
CGTGCAGGACGTGACAAATGGAAGTAGCACGTCTCACTAGTCTCGTGCAGATGGACAGCACCGCTGAGCA
ATGGAAGCGGGTAGGCCTTTGGGGCAGCGGCCAATAGCAGCTTTGCTCCTTCGCTTTCTGGGCTCAGAGG
CTGGGAAGGGGTGGGTCCGGGGGCGGGCTCAGGGGCGGGCTCAGGGGCGGGGCGGGCGCCCGAAGGTCCT
CCGGAGGCCCGGCATTCTGCACGCTTCAAAAGCGCACGTCTGCCGCGCTGTTCTCCTCTTCCTCATCTCC
GGGACTAACTCGAACGCTAGCTGTGCGATCGTTTATGAAAAAGCCTGAACTCACCGCGACGTCTGTCGAG
AAGTTTCTGATCGAAAAGTTCGACAGCGTCTCCGACCTGATGCAGCTCTCGGAGGGCGAAGAATCTCGTG
CTTTCAGCTTCGATGTAGGAGGGCGTGGATATGTCCTGCGGGTAAATAGCTGCGCCGATGGTTTCTACAA
AGATCGTTATGTTTATCGGCACTTTGCATCGGCCGCGCTCCCGATTCCGGAAGTGCTTGACATTGGGGAA
TTCAGCGAGAGCCTGACCTATTGCATCTCCCGCCGTGCACAGGGTGTCACGTTGCAAGACCTGCCTGAAA
CCGAACTGCCCGCTGTTCTGCAGCCGGTCGCGGAGGCCATGGATGCGATCGCTGCGGCCGATCTTAGCCA
GACGAGCGGGTTCGGCCCATTCGGACCGCAAGGAATCGGTCAATACACTACATGGCGTGATTTCATATGC
GCGATTGCTGATCCCCATGTGTATCACTGGCAAACTGTGATGGACGACACCGTCAGTGCGTCCGTCGCGC
AGGCTCTCGATGAGCTGATGCTTTGGGCCGAGGACTGCCCCGAAGTCCGGCACCTCGTGCACGCGGATTT
CGGCTCCAACAATGTCCTGACGGACAATGGCCGCATAACAGCGGTCATTGACTGGAGCGAGGCGATGTTC
GGGGATTCCCAATACGAGGTCGCCAACATCTTCTTCTGGAGGCCGTGGTTGGCTTGTATGGAGCAGCAGA
CGCGCTACTTCGAGCGGAGGCATCCGGAGCTTGCAGGATCGCCGCGGCTCCGGGCGTATATGCTCCGCAT
TGGTCTTGACCAACTCTATCAGAGCTTGGTTGACGGCAATTTCGATGATGCAGCTTGGGCGCAGGGTCGA
TGCGACGCAATCGTCCGATCCGGAGCCGGGACTGTCGGGCGTACACAAATCGCCCGCAGAAGCGCGGCCG
TCTGGACCGATGGCTGTGTAGAAGTACTCGCCGATAGTGGAAACCGACGCCCCAGCACTCGTCCGAGGGC
AAAGGAATAGAAACCGCTGTTCCTAGGGGCGCACCCTGCGCCTTCCTCTCCAGGCTCCTCCCCACGGTCT
CTAACTCCTATCGGAAAAGTTAGCGGGCTAGACTTGGGAACGCTGAATGCTCCCAGCTTGTCTCTGTCAA
ACGCCTTTCCACTTGGAGGAAGTTTTTTTTTTGGTGGGGCGGAGAGAGGGAAAAGGGAGGGAATGCCCGA
GGTCTCTGGTGGTCTCTGTATGCCCCTCTGTAAGCAGACACTAAAGGTGGGGCCCGGGACCTGGGGCCTC
CGGCGCTGCGGGCCCGATATAGCGGGTGATTCAGGGCTCAGGCACGCAGTGGCGGGGGCGCCATGCAAGG
GACACGATCGTCAGCCCCCCACACCCTATCCCCGCGCCCCCGCACCAACCTCGGCTACCCACGCATGTCC
CTAGGCCGCGATCTGCCCCTGGCCTCCAGGCACTTTCAGTTCCCAAGGGTCTTGCAGTGCGCGGGCGCCC
TTGGCGCCTGCTGGGAGCGGGTGGGGCAGGTAGGGTGGGCGTTAGGAGTGTAAGTGGGGCGGGTGGAGGT
GGCGGTCTGGGCGCAGTGAATCACCCCACCCCCGCATGATTGCGGGGGCCATGTCCCGAGCTGTGAAGGT
GCTGGTGGGTGGAGGCTGCCGCACTCCACGGGCTCCACCCGTTGCATTCTTTGCACCTTTCTGGGTTCCT
CCAGCCTGGATATAACTGTGATATCTTAACCCCTAAAGCATCTGAGAGTCAGTGCAGTGCAGATTTGTCC
CTGCGCAGCGCTACAGCTTAAGCGGACCATGGTGAGCGAGCTGATTAAGGAGAACATGCACATGAAGCTG
TACATGGAGGGCACCGTGAACAACCACCACTTCAAGTGCACATCCGAGGGCGAAGGCAAGCCCTACGAGG
GCACCCAGACCATGAGAATCAAGGCGGTCGAGGGCGGCCCTCTCCCCTTCGCCTTCGACATCCTGGCTAC
CAGCTTCATGTACGGCAGCAAAACCTTCATCAACCACACCCAGGGCATCCCCGACTTCTTTAAGCAGTCC
TTCCCCGAGGGCTTCACATGGGAGAGAGTCACCACATACGAAGACGGGGGCGTGCTGACCGCTACCCAGG
ACACCAGCCTCCAGGACGGCTGCCTCATCTACAACGTCAAGATCAGAGGGGTGAACTTCCCATCCAACGG
CCCTGTGATGCAGAAGAAAACACTCGGCTGGGAGGCCTCCACCGAGACCCTGTACCCCGCTGACGGCGGC
CTGGAAGGCAGAGCCGACATGGCCCTGAAGCTCGTGGGCGGGGGCCACCTGATCTGCAACTTGAAGACCA
CATACAGATCCAAGAAACCCGCTAAGAACCTCAAGATGCCCGGCGTCTACTATGTGGACAGAAGACTGGA
AAGAATCAAGGAGGCCGACAAAGAGACCTACGTCGAGCAGCACGAGGTGGCTGTGGCCAGATACTGCGAC
CTCCCTAGCAAACTGGGGCACAGATGATGAGTATACCACCAGCCCAGATGTACTGCTTAGTAATAGTCCT
TGCATGGAAACGTTGTTGTTTGGGGTTGAATTACTCTTCTAGACCGCGGCGCGCCCGATAATCAACCTCT
GGATTACAAAATTTGTGAAAGATTGACTGGTATTCTTAACTATGTTGCTCCTTTTACGCTATGTGGATAC
GCTGCTTTAATGCCTTTGTATCATGCTATTGCTTCCCGTATGGCTTTCATTTTCTCCTCCTTGTATAAAT
CCTGGTTGCTGTCTCTTTATGAGGAGTTGTGGCCCGTTGTCAGGCAACGTGGCGTGGTGTGCACTGTGTT
TGCTGACGCAACCCCCACTGGTTGGGGCATTGCCACCACCTGTCAGCTCCTTTCCGGGACTTTCGCTTTC
CCCCTCCCTATTGCCACGGCGGAACTCATCGCCGCCTGCCTTGCCCGCTGCTGGACAGGGGCTCGGCTGT
TGGGCACTGACAATTCCGTGGTGTTGTCGGGGAAATCATCGTCCTTTCCTTGGCTGCTCGCCTGTGTTGC
CACCTGGATTCTGCGCGGGACGTCCTTCTGCTACGTCCCTTCGGCCCTCAATCCAGCGGACCTTCCTTCC
CGCGGCCTGCTGCCGGCTCTGCGGCCTCTTCCGCGTCTTCGCCTTCGCCCTCAGACGAGTCGGATCTCCC
TTTGGGCCGCCTCCCCGCATCGATACCGTCGACCTCGATCGAGACCTAGAAAAACATGGAGCAATCACAA
GTAGCAATACAGCAGCTACCAATGCTGATTGTGCCTGGCTAGAAGCACAAGAGGAGGAGGAGGTGGGTTT
TCCAGTCACACCTCAGGTACCTTTAAGACCAATGACTTACAAGGCAGCTGTAGATCTTAGCCACTTTTTA
AAAGAAAAGGGGGGACTGGAAGGGCTAATTCACTCCCAACGAAGACAAGATATCCTTGATCTGTGGATCT
ACCACACACAAGGCTACTTCCCTGATTGGCAGAACTACACACCAGGGCCAGGGATCAGATATCCACTGAC
CTTTGGATGGTGCTACAAGCTAGTACCAGTTGAGCAAGAGAAGGTAGAAGAAGCCAATGAAGGAGAGAAC
ACCCGCTTGTTACACCCTGTGAGCCTGCATGGGATGGATGACCCGGAGAGAGAAGTATTAGAGTGGAGGT
TTGACAGCCGCCTAGCATTTCATCACATGGCCCGAGAGCTGCATCCGGACTGTACTGGGTCTCTCTGGTT
AGACCAGATCTGAGCCTGGGAGCTCTCTGGCTAACTAGGGAACCCACTGCTTAAGCCTCAATAAAGCTTG
CCTTGAGTGCTTCAAGTAGTGTGTGCCCGTCTGTTGTGTGACTCTGGTAACTAGAGATCCCTCAGACCCT
TTTAGTCAGTGTGGAAAATCTCTAGCAGCATGTGAGCAAAAGGCCAGCAAAAGGCCAGGAACCGTAAAAA
GGCCGCGTTGCTGGCGTTTTTCCATAGGCTCCGCCCCCCTGACGAGCATCACAAAAATCGACGCTCAAGT
CAGAGGTGGCGAAACCCGACAGGACTATAAAGATACCAGGCGTTTCCCCCTGGAAGCTCCCTCGTGCGCT
CTCCTGTTCCGACCCTGCCGCTTACCGGATACCTGTCCGCCTTTCTCCCTTCGGGAAGCGTGGCGCTTTC
TCATAGCTCACGCTGTAGGTATCTCAGTTCGGTGTAGGTCGTTCGCTCCAAGCTGGGCTGTGTGCACGAA
CCCCCCGTTCAGCCCGACCGCTGCGCCTTATCCGGTAACTATCGTCTTGAGTCCAACCCGGTAAGACACG
ACTTATCGCCACTGGCAGCAGCCACTGGTAACAGGATTAGCAGAGCGAGGTATGTAGGCGGTGCTACAGA
GTTCTTGAAGTGGTGGCCTAACTACGGCTACACTAGAAGAACAGTATTTGGTATCTGCGCTCTGCTGAAG
CCAGTTACCTTCGGAAAAAGAGTTGGTAGCTCTTGATCCGGCAAACAAACCACCGCTGGTAGCGGTGGTT
TTTTTGTTTGCAAGCAGCAGATTACGCGCAGAAAAAAAGGATCTCAAGAAGATCCTTTGATCTTTTCTAC
GGGGTCTGACGCTCAGTGGAACGAAAACTCACGTTAAGGGATTTTGGTCATGAGATTATCAAAAAGGATC
TTCACCTAGATCCTTTTAAATTAAAAATGAAGTTTTAAATCAATCTAAAGTATATATGAGTAAACTTGGT
CTGACAGTTACCAATGCTTAATCAGTGAGGCACCTATCTCAGCGATCTGTCTATTTCGTTCATCCATAGT
TGCCTGACTCCCCGTCGTGTAGATAACTACGATACGGGAGGGCTTACCATCTGGCCCCAGTGCTGCAATG
ATACCGCGAGACCCACGCTCACCGGCTCCAGATTTATCAGCAATAAACCAGCCAGCCGGAAGGGCCGAGC
GCAGAAGTGGTCCTGCAACTTTATCCGCCTCCATCCAGTCTATTAATTGTTGCCGGGAAGCTAGAGTAAG
TAGTTCGCCAGTTAATAGTTTGCGCAACGTTGTTGCCATTGCTACAGGCATCGTGGTGTCACGCTCGTCG
TTTGGTATGGCTTCATTCAGCTCCGGTTCCCAACGATCAAGGCGAGTTACATGATCCCCCATGTTGTGCA
AAAAAGCGGTTAGCTCCTTCGGTCCTCCGATCGTTGTCAGAAGTAAGTTGGCCGCAGTGTTATCACTCAT
GGTTATGGCAGCACTGCATAATTCTCTTACTGTCATGCCATCCGTAAGATGCTTTTCTGTGACTGGTGAG
TACTCAACCAAGTCATTCTGAGAATAGTGTATGCGGCGACCGAGTTGCTCTTGCCCGGCGTCAATACGGG
ATAATACCGCGCCACATAGCAGAACTTTAAAAGTGCTCATCATTGGAAAACGTTCTTCGGGGCGAAAACT
CTCAAGGATCTTACCGCTGTTGAGATCCAGTTCGATGTAACCCACTCGTGCACCCAACTGATCTTCAGCA
TCTTTTACTTTCACCAGCGTTTCTGGGTGAGCAAAAACAGGAAGGCAAAATGCCGCAAAAAAGGGAATAA
GGGCGACACGGAAATGTTGAATACTCATACTCTTCCTTTTTCAATATTATTGAAGCATTTATCAGGGTTA
TTGTCTCATGAGCGGATACATATTTGAATGTATTTAGAAAAATAAACAAATAGGGGTTCCGCGCACATTT
CCCCGAAAAGTGCCACCTGACG
